>Addgene plasmid #110604 | pBTK520 | depositor full sequence | sequence record 208064 | pBTK520 sequence 8272 bps
ACGCTACTTGCATTACAGCTTACGAACCGAACAGGCTTATGTCCACTGGGTTCGTGCCTTCATCCGTTTC
CACGGTGTGCGTCACCCGGCAACCTTGGGTAGCAGCGAAGTCGAGGCATTTCTGTCCTGGCTGGTCATGA
CCAAAATCCCTTAACGTGAGTCAGCCTGCCGCCTTGGGCCGGGTGATGTCGTACTTGCCCGCCGCGAACT
CGGTTACCGTCCAGCCCAGCGCGACCAGCTCCGGCAACGCCTCGCGCACCCGCTTGCGGCGCTTGCGCAT
GGTCGAACCACTGGCCTCTGACGGCCAGACATAGCCGCACAAGGTATCTATGGAAGCCTTGCCGGTTTTG
CCGGGGTCGATCCAGCCACACAGCCGCTGGTGCAGCAGGCGGGCGGTTTCGCTGTCCAGCGCCCGCACCT
CGTCCATGCTGATGCGCACATGCTGGCCGCCACCCATGACGGCCTGCGCGATCAAGGGGTTCAGGGCCAC
GTACAGGCGCCCGTCCGCCTCGTCGCTGGCGTACTCCGACAGCAGCCGAAACCCCTGCCGCTTGCGGCCA
TTCTGGGCGATGATGGATACCTTCCAAAGGCGCTCGATGCAGTCCTGTATGTGCTTGAGCGCCCCACCAC
TATCGACCTCTGCCCCGATTTCCTTTGCCAGCGCCCGATAGCTACCTTTGACCACATGGCATTCAGCGGT
GACGGCCTCCCACTTGGGTTCCAGGAACAGCCGGAGCTGCCGTCCGCCTTCGGTCTTGGGTTCCGGGCCA
AGCACTAGGCCATTAGGCCCAGCCATGGCCACCAGCCCTTGCAGGATGCGCAGATCATCAGCGCCCAGCG
GCTCCGGGCCGCTGAACTCGATCCGCTTGCCGTCGCCGTAGTCATACGTCACGTCCAGCTTGCTGCGCTT
GCGCTCGCCCCGCTTGAGGGCACGGAACAGGCCGGGGGCCAGACAGTGCGCCGGGTCGTGCCGGACGTGG
CTGAGGCTGTGCTTGTTCTTAGGCTTCACCACGGGGCACCCCCTTGCTCTTGCGCTGCCTCTCCAGCACG
GCGGGCTTGAGCACCCCGCCGTCATGCCGCCTGAACCACCGATCAGCGAACGGTGCGCCATAGTTGGCCT
TGCTCACACCGAAGCGGACGAAGAACCGGCGCTGGTCGTCGTCCACACCCCATTCCTCGGCCTCGGCGCT
GGTCATGCTCGACAGGTAGGACTGCCAGCGGATGTTATCGACCAGTACCGAGCTGCCCCGGCTGGCCTGC
TGCTGGTCGCCTGCGCCCATCATGGCCGCGCCCTTGCTGGCATGGTGCAGGAACACGATAGAGCACCCGG
TATCGGCGGCGATGGCCTCCATGCGACCGATGACCTGGGCCATGGGGCCGCTGGCGTTTTCTTCCTCGAT
GTGGAACCGGCGCAGCGTGTCCAGCACCATCAGGCGGCGGCCCTCGGCGGCGCGCTTGAGGCCGTCGAAC
CACTCCGGGGCCATGATGTTGGGCAGGCTGCCGATCAGCGGCTGGATCAGCAGGCCGTCAGCCACGGCTT
GCCGTTCCTCGGCGCTGAGGTGCGCCCCAAGGGCGTGCAGGCGGTGATGAATGGCGGTGGGCGGGTCTTC
GGCGGGCAGGTAGATCACCGGGCCGGTGGGCAGTTCGCCCACCTCCAGCAGATCCGGCCCGCCTGCAATC
TGTGCGGCCAGTTGCAGGGCCAGCATGGATTTACCGGCACCACCGGGCGACACCAGCGCCCCGACCGTAC
CGGCCACCATGTTGGGCAAAACGTAGTCCAGCGGTGGCGGCGCTGCTGCGAACGCCTCCAGAATATTGAT
AGGCTTATGGGTAGCCATTGATTGCCTCCTTTGCAGGCAGTTGGTGGTTAGGCGCTGGCGGGGTCACTAC
CCCCGCCCTGCGCCGCTCTGAGTTCTTCCAGGCACTCGCGCAGCGCCTCGTATTCGTCGTCGGTCAGCCA
GAACTTGCGCTGACGCATCCCTTTGGCCTTCATGCGCTCGGCATATCGCGCTTGGCGTACAGCGTCAGGG
CTGGCCAGCAGGTCGCCGGTCTGCTTGTCCTTTTGGTCTTTCATATCAGTCACCGAGAAACTTGCCGGGG
CCGAAAGGCTTGTCTTCGCGGAACAAGGACAAGGTGCAGCCGTCAAGGTTAAGGCTGGCCATATCAGCGA
CTGAAAAGCGGCCAGCCTCGGCCTTGTTTGACGTATAACCAAAGCCACCGGGCAACCAATAGCCCTTGTC
ACTTTTGATCAGGTAGACCGACCCTGAAGCGCTTTTTTCGTATTCCATAAAACCCCCTTCTGTGCGTGAG
TACTCATAGTATAACAGGCGTGAGTACCAACGCAAGCACTACATGCTGAAATCTGGCCCGCCCCTGTCCA
TGCCTCGCTGGCGGGGTGCCGGTGCCCGTGCCAGCTCGGCCCGCGCAAGCTGGACGCTGGGCAGACCCAT
GACCTTGCTGACGGTGCGCTCGATGTAATCCGCTTCGTGGCCGGGCTTGCGCTCTGCCAGCGCTGGGCTG
GCCTCGGCCATGGCCTTGCCGATTTCCTCGGCACTGCGGCCCCGGCTGGCCAGCTTCTGCGCGGCGATAA
AGTCGCACTTGCTGAGGTCATGACCGAAGCGCTTGACCAGCCCGGCCATCTCGCTGCGGTACTCGTCCAG
CGCCGTGCGCCGGTGGCGGCTAAGCTGCCGCTCGGGCAGTTCGAGGCTGGCCAGCCTGCGGGCCTTCTCC
TGCTGCCGCTGGGCCTGCTCGATCTGCTGGCCAGCCTGCTGCACCAGCGCCGGGCCAGCGGTGGCGGTCT
TGCCCTTGGATTCACGCAGCAGCACCCACGGCTGATAACCGGCGCGGGTGGTGTGCTTGTCCTTGCGGTT
GGTGAAGCCCGCCAAGCGGCCATAGTGGCGGCTGTCGGCGCTGGCCGGGTCGGCGTCGTACTCGCTGGCC
AGCGTCCGGGCAATCTGCCCCCGAAGTTCACCGCCTGCGGCGTCGGCCACCTTGACCCATGCCTGATAGT
TCTTCGGGCTGGTTTCCACTACCAGGGCAGGCTCCCGGCCCTCGGCTTTCATGTCATCCAGGTCAAACTC
GCTGAGGTCGTCCACCAGCACCAGACCATGCCGCTCCTGCTCGGCGGGCCTGATATACACGTCATTGCCC
TGGGCATTCATCCGCTTGAGCCATGGCGTGTTCTGGAGCACTTCGGCGGCTGACCATTCCCGGTTCATCA
TCTGGCCGGTGGGTGCGTCCCTGACGCCGATATCGAAGCGCTCACAGCCCATGGCCTTGAGCTGTCGGCC
TATGGCCTGCAAAGTCCTGTCGTTCTTCATCGGGCCACCAAGCGCAGCCAGATCGAGCCGTCCTCGGTTG
TCAGTGGCGTCAGGTCGAGCAAGAGCAACGATGCGATCAGCAGCACCACCGTAGGCATCATGGAAGCCAG
CATCACGGTTAGCCATAGCTTCCAGTGCCACCCCCGCGACGCGCTCCGGGCGCTCTGCGCGGCGCTGCTC
ACCTCGGCGGCTACCTCCCGCAACTCTTTGGCCAGCTCCACCCATGCCGCCCCTGTCTGGCGCTGGGCTT
TCAGCCACTCCGCCGCCTGCGCCTCGCTGGCCTGCTTGGTCTGGCTCATGACCTGCCGGGCTTCGTCGGC
CAGTGTCGCCATGCTCTGGGCCAGCGGTTCGATCTGCTCCGCTAACTCGTTGATGCCTCTGGATTTCTTC
ACTCTGTCGATTGCGTTCATGGTCTATTGCCTCCCGGTATTCCTGTAAGTCGATGATCTGGGCGTTGGCG
GTGTCGATGTTCAGGGCCACGTCTGCCCGGTCGGTGCGGATGCCCCGGCCTTCCATCTCCACCACGTTCG
GCCCCAGGTGAACACCGGGCAGGCGCTCGATGCCCTGCGCCTCAAGTGTTCTGTGGTCAATGCGGGCGTC
GTGGCCAGCCCGCTCTAATGCCCGGTTGGCATGGTCGGCCCATGCCTCGCGGGTCTGCTCAAGCCATGCC
TTGGGCTTGAGCGCTTCGGTCTTCTGTGCCCCGCCCTTCTCCGGGGTCTTGCCGTTGTACCGCTTGAACC
ACTGAGCGGCGGGCCGCTCGATGCCGTCATTGATCCGCTCGGAGATCATCAGGTGGCAGTGCGGGTTCTC
GCCGCCACCGGCATGGATGGCCAGCGTATACGGCAGGCGCTCGGCACCGGTCAGGTGCTGGGCGAACTCG
GACGCCAGCGCCTTCTGCTGGTCGAGGGTCAGCTCGACCGGCAGGGCAAATTCGACCTCCTTGAACAGCC
GCCCATTGGCGCGTTCATACAGGTCGGCAGCATCCCAGTAGTCGGCGGGCCGCTCGACGAACTCCGGCAT
GTGCCCGGATTCGGCGTGCAAGACTTCATCCATGTCGCGGGCATACTTGCCTTCGCGCTGGATGTAGTCG
GCCTTGGCCCTGGCCGATTGGCCGCCCGACCTGCTGCCGGTTTTCGCCGTAAGGTGATAAATCGCCATGC
TGCCTCGCTGTTGCTTTTGCTTTTCGGCTCCATGCAATGGCCCTCGGAGAGCGCACCGCCCGAAGGGTGG
CCGTTAGGCCAGTTTCTCGAAGAGAAACCGGTAAGTGCGCCCTCCCCTACAAAGTAGGGTCGGGATTGCC
GCCGCTGTGCCTCCATGATAGCCTACGAGACAGCACATTAACAATGGGGTGTCAAGATGGTTAAGGGGAG
CAACAAGGCGGCGGATCGGCTGGCCAAGCTCGAAGAACAACGAGCGCGAATCAATGCCGAAATTCAGCGG
GAGCGGGCAAGGGAACAGCAGCAAGAGCGCAAGAACGAAACAAGGCGCAAGGTGCTGGTGGGGGCCATGA
TTTTGGCCAAGGTGAACAGCAGCGAGTGGCCGGAGGATCGGCTCATGGCGGCAATGGATGCGTACCTTGA
ACGCGACCACGACCGCGCCTTGTTCGGTCTGCCGCCACGCCAGAAGGATGAGCCGGGCTGAATGATCGAC
CGAGACAGGCCCTGCGGGGCTGCACACGCGCCCCCACCCTTCGGGTAGGGGGAAAGGCCGCTAAAGCGGC
TAAAAGCGCTCCAGCGTATTTCTGCGGGGTTTGGTGTGGGGTTTAGCGGGCTTTGCCCGCCTTTCCCCCT
GCCGCGCAGCGGTGGGGCGGTGTGTAGCCTAGCGCAGCGAATAGACCAGCTATCCGGCCTCTGGCCGGGC
ATATTGGGCAAGGGCAGCAGCGCCCCACAAGGGCGCTGATAACCGCGCCTAGTGGATTATTCTTAGATAA
TCATGGATGGATTTTTCCAACACCCCGCCAGCCCCCGCCCCTGCTGGGTTTGCAGGTTTGGGGGCGTGAC
AGTTATTGCAGGGGTTCGTGACAGTTATTGCAGGGGGGCGTGACAGTTATTGCAGGGGTTCGTGACAGTT
AGTACGGGAGTGACGGGCACTGGCTGGCAATGTCTAGCAACGGCAGGCATTTCGGCTGAGGGTAAAAGAA
CTTTCCGCTAAGCGATAGACTGTATGTAAACACAGTATTGCAAGGACGCGGAACATGCCTCATGTGGCGG
CCAGGACGGCCAGCCGGGATCGGGATACTGGTCGTTACCAGAGCCACCGACCCGAGCAAACCCTTCTCTA
TCAGATCGTTGACGAGTATTACCCGGCATTCGCTGCGCTTATGGCAGAGCAGGGAAAGGAATTGCCGGGC
TATGTGCAACGGGAATTTGAAGAATTTCTCCAATGCGGGCGGCTGGAGCATGGCTTTCTACGGGTTCGCT
GCGAGTCTTGCCACGCCGAGCACCTGGTCGCTTTCAGAAATCAATCTAAAGTATATATGAGTAAACTTGG
TCTGACAGGCCCCTGAATTCGCATCTAGATGGTAGAGCCACAAACAGCCGGTACAAGCAACGATCTCCAG
GACCATCTGAATCATGCGCGGATGACACGAACTCACGACGGCGATCACAGACATTAACCCACAGTACAGA
CACTGCGACAACGTGGCAATTCGTCGCAATACCGTCTCACTGAACTGGCCGATAATTGCAGACGAACGTT
ATCAAAAAGAGTATTGACTTAAAGTCTAACCTATAGGATACTTACAGCCATCGAGAGGGACACGGCGAGG
AATTGTGAGCGGATAACAATTCCATACAGAAACAGAGGAGATATTACATATGAGTAAAGGAGAAGAGCTT
TTCACAGGAGTTGTCCCAATCCTCGTGGAATTAGACGGTGATGTTAATGGGCACAAGTTCTCTGTCAGTG
GAGAGGGTGAAGGCGACGCAACATATGGCAAGCTGACCCTTAAATTTATTTGCACCACGGGTAAACTACC
TGTTCCATGGCCAACACTGGTCACTACGTTCGGGTATGGGGTTCAGTGCTTTGCGCGCTACCCAGATCAC
ATGAAACAGCACGACTTTTTCAAGAGTGCAATGCCCGAAGGCTATGTACAGGAGAGAACCATCTTTTTTA
AGGATGACGGCAACTATAAGACACGCGCCGAAGTGAAGTTCGAGGGTGATACCCTTGTTAATAGAATCGA
GTTAAAGGGTATTGACTTTAAGGAAGATGGAAATATTTTAGGCCACAAACTGGAATATAACTATAACTCC
CATAATGTGTACATTATGGCCGACAAGCAAAAGAACGGTATCAAGGTTAACTTCAAGATCAGACACAACA
TTGAGGATGGAAGCGTTCAACTAGCCGACCATTACCAACAAAACACCCCAATTGGCGATGGGCCTGTGCT
GTTACCAGACAACCATTACCTGTCCACTCAATCTGCCCTTTCGAAAGATCCCAACGAAAAGCGCGACCAC
ATGGTCCTTCTTGAGTTTGTCACGGCTGCTGGGATTACACACGGCATGGATGAACTATACAAATAAATCC
GTAATCGTTAATCCGCAAATAACGTAAAAACCCGCTTCGGCGGGTTTTTTTATGGGGGGAGTTTAGGGAA
AGAGCATTTGTCAGCTGCCAATGAGACGACGGGGTCATCACGGCTCATCATGCGCCAAACAAATGTGTGC
AATACACGCTCGGATGACTGCATGATGACCGCACTGACTGGGGACAGCAGATCCACCTAAGCCTGTGAGA
GAAGCAGACACCCGACAGATCAAGGCAGTTAACTAGTGCACTGCAGTACACCAGGCATCAAATAAAACGA
AAGGCTCAGTCGAAAGACTGGGCCTTTCGTTTTATCTGTTGTTTGTCGGTGAACGCTCTCTACTAGAGTC
ACACTGGCTCACCTTCGGGTGGGCCTTTCTGCGTTTATACCGAGCGGCCGCTTATTTGCCGACTACCTTG
GTGATCTCGCCTTTCACGTAGTGGACAAATTCTTCCAACTGATCTGCGCGCGAGGCCAAGCGATCTTCTT
CTTGTCCAAGATAAGCCTGTCTAGCTTCAAGTATGACGGGCTGATACTGGGCCGGCAGGCGCTCCATTGC
CCAGTCGGCAGCGACATCCTTCGGCGCGATTTTGCCGGTTACTGCGCTGTACCAAATGCGGGACAACGTA
AGCACTACATTTCGCTCATCGCCAGCCCAGTCGGGCGGCGAGTTCCATAGCGTTAAGGTTTCATTTAGCG
CCTCAAATAGATCCTGTTCAGGAACCGGATCAAAGAGTTCCTCCGCCGCTGGACCTACCAAGGCAACGCT
ATGTTCTCTTGCTTTTGTCAGCAAGATAGCCAGATCAATGTCGATCGTGGCTGGCTCGAAGATACCCGCA
AGAATGTCATTGCGCTGCCATTCTCCAAATTGCAGTTCGCGCTTAGCTGGATAACGCCACGGAATGATGT
CGTCGTGCACAACAATGGTGACTTCTACAGCGCGGAGAATCTCGCTCTCTCCAGGGGAAGCCGAAGTTTC
CAAAAGGTCGTTGATCAAAGCTCGCCGCGTTGTTTCATCAAGCCTTACGGTCACCGTAACCAGCAAATCA
ATATCACTGTGTGGCTTCAGGCCGCCATCCACTGCGGAGCCGTACAAATGTACGGCCAGCAACGTCGGTT
CGAGATGGCGCTCGATGACGCCAACTACCTCTGATAGTTGAGTCGATACTTCGGCGATCACCGCTTCCCT
CATAATGTTTAACTTTGTTTTAGGGCGACTGCCCTGCTGCGTAACATCGTTGCTGCTCCATAACATCAAA
CATCGACCCACGGCGTAACGCGCTTGCTGCTTGGATGCCCGAGGCATAGACTGTACCCCAAAAAAACAGT
CATAACAAGCCATGAAAACCGCCACTGCGCCGTTACCACCGCTGCGTTCGGTCAAGGTTCTGGACCAGTT
GCGTGAGCGCAT
Features (pLannotate 1.2.2; 15 found; start..end, strand, type, name):
     20..43      -  promoter       Pc promoter (fragment): intI1 (promoter lies within the coding sequence); class 1 integron promoter
    161..1012    -  CDS            RSF1010 RepC: replication protein C of the broad-host-range plasmid RSF1010 (Scholz et al., 1989); repC
    999..1838    -  CDS            RSF1010 RepA: replication protein A of the broad-host-range plasmid RSF1010 (Scholz et al., 1989); repA
   1830..1904    -  ncRNA          Plasmid R1162: Accession: RF00043 - R1162-like plasmid antisense RNA
   2352..4478    -  CDS            mobA: MOBA2_ECOLX - Also known as repB. Experimental evidence at protein level: Swiss-Prot protein existence level 1. Part of the relaxosome complex that is responsible for plasmid transfer during conjugation. Locally unwinds DNA and catalyzes the cleavage of one of the DNA strands at oriT. The cleaved strand is then transferred through the dedicated type IV secretion apparatus. MobA remains covalently linked at the 5' end of the strand, and once in the recipient cell, it probably catalyzes the rejoining of the two ends of the strand, re-forming the circular plasmid DNA. The primase activity of MobA
   4559..4646    -  oriT           RSF1010 oriT: origin of transfer of the broad-host-range plasmid RSF1010 (Scholz et al., 1989)
   4677..4958    +  CDS            mobC: MOBC_ECOLX - Protein predicted: Swiss-Prot protein existence level 4. This protein is essential to promote the specific transfer of the plasmid in the presence of conjugative plasmids. From Escherichia coli.
   4988..5382    +  rep_origin     RSF1010 oriV: replication origin of the broad-host-range plasmid RSF1010; requires the RSF1010 RepA/B/C proteins for replication (Scholz et al., 1989)
   6089..6113    +  protein_bind   lac operator: The lac repressor binds to the lac operator to inhibit transcription in E. coli. This inhibition can be relieved by adding lactose or isopropyl-β-D-thiogalactopyranoside (IPTG). lac repressor encoded by lacI
   6140..6853    +  CDS            GFPmut3: GFPmut3 is a basic (constitutively fluorescent) green fluorescent protein published in 1996, derived from Aequorea victoria. It is reported to be a very rapidly-maturing weak dimer.
   7129..7200    +  terminator     rrnB T1 terminator: transcription terminator T1 from the E. coli rrnB gene
   7216..7243    +  terminator     T7Te terminator: phage T7 early transcription terminator
   7265..8053    -  CDS            aadA: S3AD_ECOLX - Experimental evidence at protein level: Swiss-Prot protein existence level 1. Mediates bacterial resistance to the antibiotics streptomycin and spectinomycin. From Escherichia coli.
   8060..8116    -  CDS            GmR (fragment): gentamycin acetyltransferase; aacC1; confers resistance to gentamycin
   8202..8270    +  CDS            int (fragment): INT2_ECOLX - Protein inferred from homology: Swiss-Prot protein existence level 3. Putative integrase believed to be involved in the insertion of antibiotic resistance genes into plasmids and transposons. From Escherichia coli.
