>Addgene plasmid #110604 | pBTK520 | addgene full sequence | sequence record 216989 | Addgene NGS Result
GAGCAGGCCCAGCGGCAGCAGGAGAAGGCCCGCAGGCTGGCCAGCCTCGAACTGCCCGAGCGGCAGCTTA
GCCGCCACCGGCGCACGGCGCTGGACGAGTACCGCAGCGAGATGGCCGGGCTGGTCAAGCGCTTCGGTGA
TGACCTCAGCAAGTGCGACTTTATCGCCGCGCAGAAGCTGGCCAGCCGGGGCCGCAGTGCCGAGGAAATC
GGCAAGGCCATGGCCGAGGCCAGCCCAGCGCTGGCAGAGCGCAAGCCCGGCCACGAAGCGGATTACATCG
AGCGCACCGTCAGCAAGGTCATGGGTCTGCCCAGCGTCCAGCTTGCGCGGGCCGAGCTGGCACGGGCACC
GGCACCCCGCCAGCGAGGCATGGACAGGGGCGGGCCAGATTTCAGCATGTAGTGCTTGCGTTGGTACTCA
CGCCTGTTATACTATGAGTACTCACGCACAGAAGGGGGTTTTATGGAATACGAAAAAAGCGCTTCAGGGT
CGGTCTACCTGATCAAAAGTGACAAGGGCTATTGGTTGCCCGGTGGCTTTGGTTATACGTCAAACAAGGC
CGAGGCTGGCCGCTTTTCAGTCGCTGATATGGCCAGCCTTAACCTTGACGGCTGCACCTTGTCCTTGTTC
CGCGAAGACAAGCCTTTCGGCCCCGGCAAGTTTCTCGGTGACTGATATGAAAGACCAAAAGGACAAGCAG
ACCGGCGACCTGCTGGCCAGCCCTGACGCTGTACGCCAAGCGCGATATGCCGAGCGCATGAAGGCCAAAG
GGATGCGTCAGCGCAAGTTCTGGCTGACCGACGACGAATACGAGGCGCTGCGCGAGTGCCTGGAAGAACT
CAGAGCGGCGCAGGGCGGGGGTAGTGACCCCGCCAGCGCCTAACCACCAACTGCCTGCAAAGGAGGCAAT
CAATGGCTACCCATAAGCCTATCAATATTCTGGAGGCGTTCGCAGCAGCGCCGCCACCGCTGGACTACGT
TTTGCCCAACATGGTGGCCGGTACGGTCGGGGCGCTGGTGTCGCCCGGTGGTGCCGGTAAATCCATGCTG
GCCCTGCAACTGGCCGCACAGATTGCAGGCGGGCCGGATCTGCTGGAGGTGGGCGAACTGCCCACCGGCC
CGGTGATCTACCTGCCCGCCGAAGACCCGCCCACCGCCATTCATCACCGCCTGCACGCCCTTGGGGCGCA
CCTCAGCGCCGAGGAACGGCAAGCCGTGGCTGACGGCCTGCTGATCCAGCCGCTGATCGGCAGCCTGCCC
AACATCATGGCCCCGGAGTGGTTCGACGGCCTCAAGCGCGCCGCCGAGGGCCGCCGCCTGATGGTGCTGG
ACACGCTGCGCCGGTTCCACATCGAGGAAGAAAACGCCAGCGGCCCCATGGCCCAGGTCATCGGTCGCAT
GGAGGCCATCGCCGCCGATACCGGGTGCTCTATCGTGTTCCTGCACCATGCCAGCAAGGGCGCGGCCATG
ATGGGCGCAGGCGACCAGCAGCAGGCCAGCCGGGGCAGCTCGGTACTGGTCGATAACATCCGCTGGCAGT
CCTACCTGTCGAGCATGACCAGCGCCGAGGCCGAGGAATGGGGTGTGGACGACGACCAGCGCCGGTTCTT
CGTCCGCTTCGGTGTGAGCAAGGCCAACTATGGCGCACCGTTCGCTGATCGGTGGTTCAGGCGGCATGAC
GGCGGGGTGCTCAAGCCCGCCGTGCTGGAGAGGCAGCGCAAGAGCAAGGGGGTGCCCCGTGGTGAAGCCT
AAGAACAAGCACAGCCTCAGCCACGTCCGGCACGACCCGGCGCACTGTCTGGCCCCCGGCCTGTTCCGTG
CCCTCAAGCGGGGCGAGCGCAAGCGCAGCAAGCTGGACGTGACGTATGACTACGGCGACGGCAAGCGGAT
CGAGTTCAGCGGCCCGGAGCCGCTGGGCGCTGATGATCTGCGCATCCTGCAAGGGCTGGTGGCCATGGCT
GGGCCTAATGGCCTAGTGCTTGGCCCGGAACCCAAGACCGAAGGCGGACGGCAGCTCCGGCTGTTCCTGG
AACCCAAGTGGGAGGCCGTCACCGCTGATGCCATGGTGGTCAAAGGTAGCTATCGGGCGCTGGCAAAGGA
AATCGGGGCAGAGGTCGATAGTGGTGGGGCGCTCAAGCACATACAGGACTGCATCGAGCGCCTTTGGAAG
GTATCCATCATCGCCCAGAATGGCCGCAAGCGGCAGGGGTTTCGGCTGCTGTCGGAGTACGCCAGCGACG
AGGCGGACGGGCGCCTGTACGTGGCCCTGAACCCCTTGATCGCGCAGGCCGTCATGGGTGGCGGCCAGCA
TGTGCGCATCAGCATGGACGAGGTGCGGGCGCTGGACAGCGAAACCGCCCGCCTGCTGCACCAGCGGCTG
TGTGGCTGGATCGACCCCGGCAAAACCGGCAAGGCTTCCATAGATACCTTGTGCGGCTATGTCTGGCCGT
CAGAGGCCAGTGGTTCGACCATGCGCAAGCGCCGCCAGCGGGTGCGCGAGGCGTTGCCGGAGCTGGTCGC
GCTGGGCTGGACGGTAACCGAGTTCGCGGCGGGCAAGTACGACATCACCCGGCCCAAGGCGGCAGGCTGA
CTCACGTTAAGGGATTTTGGTCATGACCAGCCAGGACAGAAATGCCTCGACTTCGCTGCTACCCAAGGTT
GCCGGGTGACGCACACCGTGGAAACGGATGAAGGCACGAACCCAGTGGACATAAGCCTGTTCGGTTCGTA
AGCTGTAATGCAAGTAGCGTATGCGCTCACGCAACTGGTCCAGAACCTTGACCGAACGCAGCGGTGGTAA
CGGCGCAGTGGCGGTTTTCATGGCTTGTTATGACTGTTTTTTTGGGGTACAGTCTATGCCTCGGGCATCC
AAGCAGCAAGCGCGTTACGCCGTGGGTCGATGTTTGATGTTATGGAGCAGCAACGATGTTACGCAGCAGG
GCAGTCGCCCTAAAACAAAGTTAAACATTATGAGGGAAGCGGTGATCGCCGAAGTATCGACTCAACTATC
AGAGGTAGTTGGCGTCATCGAGCGCCATCTCGAACCGACGTTGCTGGCCGTACATTTGTACGGCTCCGCA
GTGGATGGCGGCCTGAAGCCACACAGTGATATTGATTTGCTGGTTACGGTGACCGTAAGGCTTGATGAAA
CAACGCGGCGAGCTTTGATCAACGACCTTTTGGAAACTTCGGCTTCCCCTGGAGAGAGCGAGATTCTCCG
CGCTGTAGAAGTCACCATTGTTGTGCACGACGACATCATTCCGTGGCGTTATCCAGCTAAGCGCGAACTG
CAATTTGGAGAATGGCAGCGCAATGACATTCTTGCGGGTATCTTCGAGCCAGCCACGATCGACATTGATC
TGGCTATCTTGCTGACAAAAGCAAGAGAACATAGCGTTGCCTTGGTAGGTCCAGCGGCGGAGGAACTCTT
TGATCCGGTTCCTGAACAGGATCTATTTGAGGCGCTAAATGAAACCTTAACGCTATGGAACTCGCCGCCC
GACTGGGCTGGCGATGAGCGAAATGTAGTGCTTACGTTGTCCCGCATTTGGTACAGCGCAGTAACCGGCA
AAATCGCGCCGAAGGATGTCGCTGCCGACTGGGCAATGGAGCGCCTGCCGGCCCAGTATCAGCCCGTCAT
ACTTGAAGCTAGACAGGCTTATCTTGGACAAGAAGAAGATCGCTTGGCCTCGCGCGCAGATCAGTTGGAA
GAATTTGTCCACTACGTGAAAGGCGAGATCACCAAGGTAGTCGGCAAATAAGCGGCCGCTCGGTATAAAC
GCAGAAAGGCCCACCCGAAGGTGAGCCAGTGTGACTCTAGTAGAGAGCGTTCACCGACAAACAACAGATA
AAACGAAAGGCCCAGTCTTTCGACTGAGCCTTTCGTTTTATTTGATGCCTGGTGTACTGCAGTGCACTAG
TTAACTGCCTTGATCTGTCGGGTGTCTGCTTCTCTCACAGGCTTAGGTGGATCTGCTGTCCCCAGTCAGT
GCGGTCATCATGCAGTCATCCGAGCGTGTATTGCACACATTTGTTTGGCGCATGATGAGCCGTGATGACC
CCGTCGTCTCATTGGCAGCTGACAAATGCTCTTTCCCTAAACTCCCCCCATAAAAAAACCCGCCGAAGCG
GGTTTTTACGTTATTTGCGGATTAACGATTACGGATTTATTTGTATAGTTCATCCATGCCGTGTGTAATC
CCAGCAGCCGTGACAAACTCAAGAAGGACCATGTGGTCGCGCTTTTCGTTGGGATCTTTCGAAAGGGCAG
ATTGAGTGGACAGGTAATGGTTGTCTGGTAACAGCACAGGCCCATCGCCAATTGGGGTGTTTTGTTGGTA
ATGGTCGGCTAGTTGAACGCTTCCATCCTCAATGTTGTGTCTGATCTTGAAGTTAACCTTGATACCGTTC
TTTTGCTTGTCGGCCATAATGTACACATTATGGGAGTTATAGTTATATTCCAGTTTGTGGCCTAAAATAT
TTCCATCTTCCTTAAAGTCAATACCCTTTAACTCGATTCTATTAACAAGGGTATCACCCTCGAACTTCAC
TTCGGCGCGTGTCTTATAGTTGCCGTCATCCTTAAAAAAGATGGTTCTCTCCTGTACATAGCCTTCGGGC
ATTGCACTCTTGAAAAAGTCGTGCTGTTTCATGTGATCTGGGTAGCGCGCAAAGCACTGAACCCCATACC
CGAACGTAGTGACCAGTGTTGGCCATGGAACAGGTAGTTTACCCGTGGTGCAAATAAATTTAAGGGTCAG
CTTGCCATATGTTGCGTCGCCTTCACCCTCTCCACTGACAGAGAACTTGTGCCCATTAACATCACCGTCT
AATTCCACGAGGATTGGGACAACTCCTGTGAAAAGCTCTTCTCCTTTACTCATATGTAATATCTCCTCTG
TTTCTGTATGGAATTGTTATCCGCTCACAATTCCTCGCCGTGTCCCTCTCGATGGCTGTAAGTATCCTAT
AGGTTAGACTTTAAGTCAATACTCTTTTTGATAACGTTCGTCTGCAATTATCGGCCAGTTCAGTGAGACG
GTATTGCGACGAATTGCCACGTTGTCGCAGTGTCTGTACTGTGGGTTAATGTCTGTGATCGCCGTCGTGA
GTTCGTGTCATCCGCGCATGATTCAGATGGTCCTGGAGATCGTTGCTTGTACCGGCTGTTTGTGGCTCTA
CCATCTAGATGCGAATTCAGGGGCCTGTCAGACCAAGTTTACTCATATATACTTTAGATTGATTTCTGAA
AGCGACCAGGTGCTCGGCGTGGCAAGACTCGCAGCGAACCCGTAGAAAGCCATGCTCCAGCCGCCCGCAT
TGGAGAAATTCTTCAAATTCCCGTTGCACATAGCCCGGCAATTCCTTTCCCTGCTCTGCCATAAGCGCAG
CGAATGCCGGGTAATACTCGTCAACGATCTGATAGAGAAGGGTTTGCTCGGGTCGGTGGCTCTGGTAACG
ACCAGTATCCCGATCCCGGCTGGCCGTCCTGGCCGCCACATGAGGCATGTTCCGCGTCCTTGCAATACTG
TGTTTACATACAGTCTATCGCTTAGCGGAAAGTTCTTTTACCCTCAGCCGAAATGCCTGCCGTTGCTAGA
CATTGCCAGCCAGTGCCCGTCACTCCCGTACTAACTGTCACGAACCCCTGCAATAACTGTCACGCCCCCC
TGCAATAACTGTCACGAACCCCTGCAATAACTGTCACGCCCCCAAACCTGCAAACCCAGCAGGGGCGGGG
GCTGGCGGGGTGTTGGAAAAATCCATCCATGATTATCTAAGAATAATCCACTAGGCGCGGTTATCAGCGC
CCTTGTGGGGCGCTGCTGCCCTTGCCCAATATGCCCGGCCAGAGGCCGGATAGCTGGTCTATTCGCTGCG
CTAGGCTACACACCGCCCCACCGCTGCGCGGCAGGGGGAAAGGCGGGCAAAGCCCGCTAAACCCCACACC
AAACCCCGCAGAAATACGCTGGAGCGCTTTTAGCCGCTTTAGCGGCCTTTCCCCCTACCCGAAGGGTGGG
GGCGCGTGTGCAGCCCCGCAGGGCCTGTCTCGGTCGATCATTCAGCCCGGCTCATCCTTCTGGCGTGGCG
GCAGACCGAACAAGGCGCGGTCGTGGTCGCGTTCAAGGTACGCATCCATTGCCGCCATGAGCCGATCCTC
CGGCCACTCGCTGCTGTTCACCTTGGCCAAAATCATGGCCCCCACCAGCACCTTGCGCCTTGTTTCGTTC
TTGCGCTCTTGCTGCTGTTCCCTTGCCCGCACCCGCTGAATTTCGGCATTGATTCGCGCTCGTTGTTCTT
CGAGCTTGGCCAGCCGATCCGCCGCCTTGTTGCTCCCCTTAACCATCTTGACACCCCATTGTTAATGTGC
TGTCTCGTAGGCTATCATGGAGGCACAGCGGCGGCAATCCCGACCCTACTTTGTAGGGGAGGGCGCACTT
ACCGGTTTCTCTTCGAGAAACTGGCCTAACGGCCACCCTTCGGGCGGTGCGCTCTCCGAGGGCCATTGCA
TGGAGCCGAAAAGCAAAAGCAACAGCGAGGCAGCATGGCGATTTATCACCTTACGGCGAAAACCGGCAGC
AGGTCGGGCGGCCAATCGGCCAGGGCCAAGGCCGACTACATCCAGCGCGAAGGCAAGTATGCCCGCGACA
TGGATGAAGTCTTGCACGCCGAATCCGGGCACATGCCGGAGTTCGTCGAGCGGCCCGCCGACTACTGGGA
TGCTGCCGACCTGTATGAACGCGCCAATGGGCGGCTGTTCAAGGAGGTCGAATTTGCCCTGCCGGTCGAG
CTGACCCTCGACCAGCAGAAGGCGCTGGCGTCCGAGTTCGCCCAGCACCTGACCGGTGCCGAGCGCCTGC
CGTATACGCTGGCCATCCATGCCGGTGGCGGCGAGAACCCGCACTGCCACCTGATGATCTCCGAGCGGAT
CAATGACGGCATCGAGCGGCCCGCCGCTCAGTGGTTCAAGCGGTACAACGGCAAGACCCCGGAGAAGGGC
GGGGCACAGAAGACCGAAGCGCTCAAGCCCAAGGCATGGCTTGAGCAGACCCGCGAGGCATGGGCCGACC
ATGCCAACCGGGCATTAGAGCGGGCTGGCCACGACGCCCGCATTGACCACAGAACACTTGAGGCGCAGGG
CATCGAGCGCCTGCCCGGTGTTCACCTGGGGCCGAACGTGGTGGAGATGGAAGGCCGGGGCATCCGCACC
GACCGGGCAGACGTGGCCCTGAACATCGACACCGCCAACGCCCAGATCATCGACTTACAGGAATACCGGG
AGGCAATAGACCATGAACGCAATCGACAGAGTGAAGAAATCCAGAGGCATCAACGAGTTAGCGGAGCAGA
TCGAACCGCTGGCCCAGAGCATGGCGACACTGGCCGACGAAGCCCGGCAGGTCATGAGCCAGACCCAGCA
GGCCAGCGAGGCGCAGGCGGCGGAGTGGCTGAAAGCCCAGCGCCAGACAGGGGCGGCATGGGTGGAGCTG
GCCAAAGAGTTGCGGGAGGTAGCCGCCGAGGTGAGCAGCGCCGCGCAGAGCGCCCGGAGCGCGTCGCGGG
GGTGGCACTGGAAGCTATGGCTAACCGTGATGCTGGCTTCCATGATGCCTACGGTGGTGCTGCTGATCGC
ATCGTTGCTCTTGCTCGACCTGACGCCACTGACAACCGAGGACGGCTCGATCTGGCTGCGCTTGGTGGCC
CGATGAAGAACGACAGGACTTTGCAGGCCATAGGCCGACAGCTCAAGGCCATGGGCTGTGAGCGCTTCGA
TATCGGCGTCAGGGACGCCACCACCGGCCAGATGATGAACCGGGAATGGTCAGCCGCCGAAGTGCTCCAG
AACACGCCATGGCTCAAGCGGATGAATGCCCAGGGCAATGACGTGTATATCAGGCCCGCCGAGCAGGAGC
GGCATGGTCTGGTGCTGGTGGACGACCTCAGCGAGTTTGACCTGGATGACATGAAAGCCGAGGGCCGGGA
GCCTGCCCTGGTAGTGGAAACCAGCCCGAAGAACTATCAGGCATGGGTCAAGGTGGCCGACGCCGCAGGC
GGTGAACTTCGGGGGCAGATTGCCCGGACGCTGGCCAGCGAGTACGACGCCGACCCGGCCAGCGCCGACA
GCCGCCACTATGGCCGCTTGGCGGGCTTCACCAACCGCAAGGACAAGCACACCACCCGCGCCGGTTATCA
GCCGTGGGTGCTGCTGCGTGAATCCAAGGGCAAGACCGCCACCGCTGGCCCGGCGCTGGTGCAGCAGGCT
GGCCAGCAGATC
Features (pLannotate 1.2.2; 15 found; start..end, strand, type, name):
    845..919     +  ncRNA          Plasmid R1162: Accession: RF00043 - R1162-like plasmid antisense RNA
    913..1752    +  CDS            RSF1010 RepA: replication protein A of the broad-host-range plasmid RSF1010 (Scholz et al., 1989); repA
   1739..2590    +  CDS            RSF1010 RepC (fragment): replication protein C of the broad-host-range plasmid RSF1010 (Scholz et al., 1989); repC
   2708..2731    +  promoter       Pc promoter (fragment): intI1 (promoter lies within the coding sequence); class 1 integron promoter
   2907..2963    +  CDS            GmR (fragment): gentamycin acetyltransferase; aacC1; confers resistance to gentamycin
   2970..3758    +  CDS            aadA: S3AD_ECOLX - Experimental evidence at protein level: Swiss-Prot protein existence level 1. Mediates bacterial resistance to the antibiotics streptomycin and spectinomycin. From Escherichia coli.
   3780..3807    -  terminator     T7Te terminator: phage T7 early transcription terminator
   3823..3894    -  terminator     rrnB T1 terminator: transcription terminator T1 from the E. coli rrnB gene
   4170..4883    -  CDS            GFPmut3: GFPmut3 is a basic (constitutively fluorescent) green fluorescent protein published in 1996, derived from Aequorea victoria. It is reported to be a very rapidly-maturing weak dimer.
   4910..4934    -  protein_bind   lac operator: The lac repressor binds to the lac operator to inhibit transcription in E. coli. This inhibition can be relieved by adding lactose or isopropyl-β-D-thiogalactopyranoside (IPTG). lac repressor encoded by lacI
   5641..6035    -  rep_origin     RSF1010 oriV: replication origin of the broad-host-range plasmid RSF1010; requires the RSF1010 RepA/B/C proteins for replication (Scholz et al., 1989)
   6065..6346    -  CDS            mobC: MOBC_ECOLX - Protein predicted: Swiss-Prot protein existence level 4. This protein is essential to promote the specific transfer of the plasmid in the presence of conjugative plasmids. From Escherichia coli.
   6377..6464    +  oriT           RSF1010 oriT: origin of transfer of the broad-host-range plasmid RSF1010 (Scholz et al., 1989)
   7293..7703    +  CDS            mobB: MOBB2_ECOLX - Protein predicted: Swiss-Prot protein existence level 4. This protein is essential to promote the specific transfer of the plasmid in the presence of conjugative plasmids. From Escherichia coli.
   7703..402     +  CDS            RSF1010 RepB (across the origin): replication protein B of the broad-host-range plasmid RSF1010 (Scholz et al., 1989); repB
