[The description below was written by a language model from this plasmid's Addgene catalogue record and pLannotate feature annotations shown in this document.]
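Description:
pBTK520 is an 8.3 kb broad-host-range GFP expression plasmid assembled from the bee microbiome toolkit (BTK), a modular synthetic-biology system built for engineering bee gut bacteria and other non-model species. It rests on the RSF1010 replicon: the annotation shows the RSF1010 oriV together with the plasmid-encoded RepA, RepB and RepC proteins that the origin requires, plus the R1162-like antisense RNA that belongs to this replicon. Because replication relies on these plasmid-borne functions, the vector can be maintained in many Gram-negative hosts. It is recorded as low copy. The mobilisation region is also retained (oriT, mobA/repB, mobB and mobC), so the plasmid can be transferred by conjugation when a helper supplies the transfer machinery. Selection is by spectinomycin through aadA, which also confers streptomycin resistance. Short fragments of a class 1 integron Pc promoter, an integrase and a gentamicin acetyltransferase flank aadA and appear to be remnants of the cassette's source rather than functional genes.

The payload is a GFPmut3 coding sequence, a rapidly maturing green fluorescent protein, followed by tandem rrnB T1 and T7Te terminators that insulate the neighbouring resistance gene from read-through. The catalogue states that expression is driven by the PA1 promoter. The feature tables do not annotate that promoter directly, but they place a lac operator just upstream of GFP. No lacI gene is annotated, so expression would be expected to be constitutive in hosts lacking lac repressor. The two sequence records, depositor and sequencing-derived, are the same length and show the same features in opposite orientation. The plasmid serves as a fluorescent marker for labelling and tracking bacteria and for testing whether the replicon, promoter and marker function in new hosts.
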