Addgene plasmid #110604: pBTK520
Purpose: BTK assembled plasmid- broad-host-range GFP expression from PA1 promoter (spectinomycin resistance)
Depositing lab: Jeffrey Barrick. Depositing organization: University of Texas at Austin. Publication: Genetic Engineering of Bee Gut Microbiome Bacteria with a Toolkit for Modular Assembly of Broad-Host-Range Plasmids. Leonard SP, Perutka J, Powell JE, Geng P, Richhart DD, Byrom M, Kar S, Davies BW, Ellington AD, Moran NA, Barrick JE. ACS Synth Biol. 2018 May 18;7(5):1279-1290. doi: 10.1021/acssynbio.7b00399. Epub 2018 Apr 13. PubMed 29608282.
Backbone
  Vector backbone: RSF1010
  Vector type: Synthetic Biology
Growth in bacteria
  Bacterial resistance: Spectinomycin, 50 μg/mL
  Growth temperature: 37°C
  Growth strain: DH5alpha
  Copy number: Low Copy
Gene/Insert
  Gene/Insert name: GFP
  Species: Synthetic
  Cloning method: Gibson Cloning
Terms and licenses: Academic/Nonprofit Terms; Industry Terms: Not Available to Industry
How to cite: pBTK520 was a gift from Jeffrey Barrick (Addgene plasmid # 110604 ; http://n2t.net/addgene:110604 ; RRID:Addgene_110604)
